>Addgene plasmid #70442 | R777-E158 Hs.PDGFRB-nostop | depositor full sequence | sequence record 125891 | Full Sequence
TTAACGCTAGCATGGATGTTTTCCCAGTCACGACGTTGTAAAACGACGGCCAGTCTTAAAATTCGAGCTC
GGTCCGAGGATCCGAAATAATGATTTTATTTTGACTGATAGTGACCTGTTCGTTGCAACAAATTGATAAG
CAATGCTTTTTTATAATGCCAACTTTGTACAAAAAAGTTGGCACCATGCGGCTTCCGGGTGCGATGCCAG
CTCTGGCCCTCAAAGGCGAGCTGCTGTTGCTGTCTCTCCTGTTACTTCTGGAACCACAGATCTCTCAGGG
CCTGGTCGTCACACCCCCGGGGCCAGAGCTTGTCCTCAATGTCTCCAGCACCTTCGTTCTGACCTGCTCG
GGTTCAGCTCCGGTGGTGTGGGAACGGATGTCCCAGGAGCCCCCACAGGAAATGGCCAAGGCCCAGGATG
GCACCTTCTCCAGCGTGCTCACACTGACCAACCTCACTGGGCTAGACACGGGAGAATACTTTTGCACCCA
CAATGACTCCCGTGGACTGGAGACCGATGAGCGGAAACGGCTCTACATCTTTGTGCCAGATCCCACCGTG
GGCTTCCTCCCTAATGATGCCGAGGAACTATTCATCTTTCTCACGGAAATAACTGAGATCACCATTCCAT
GCCGAGTAACAGACCCACAGCTGGTGGTGACACTGCACGAGAAGAAAGGGGACGTTGCACTGCCTGTCCC
CTATGATCACCAACGTGGCTTTTCTGGTATCTTTGAGGACAGAAGCTACATCTGCAAAACCACCATTGGG
GACAGGGAGGTGGATTCTGATGCCTACTATGTCTACAGACTCCAGGTGTCATCCATCAACGTCTCTGTGA
ACGCAGTGCAGACTGTGGTCCGCCAGGGTGAGAACATCACCCTCATGTGCATTGTGATCGGGAATGAGGT
GGTCAACTTCGAGTGGACATACCCCCGCAAAGAAAGTGGGCGGCTGGTGGAGCCGGTGACTGACTTCCTC
TTGGATATGCCTTACCACATCCGCTCCATCCTGCACATCCCCAGTGCCGAGTTAGAAGACTCGGGGACCT
ACACCTGCAATGTGACGGAGAGTGTGAATGACCATCAGGATGAAAAGGCCATCAACATCACCGTGGTTGA
GAGCGGCTACGTGCGGCTCCTGGGAGAGGTGGGCACACTACAATTTGCTGAGCTGCATCGGAGCCGGACA
CTGCAGGTAGTGTTCGAGGCCTACCCACCGCCCACTGTCCTGTGGTTCAAAGACAACCGCACCCTGGGCG
ACTCCAGCGCTGGCGAAATCGCCCTGTCCACGCGCAACGTGTCGGAGACCCGGTATGTGTCAGAGCTGAC
ACTGGTTCGCGTGAAGGTGGCAGAGGCTGGCCACTACACCATGCGGGCCTTCCATGAGGATGCTGAGGTC
CAGCTCTCCTTCCAGCTACAGATCAATGTCCCTGTCCGAGTGCTGGAGCTAAGTGAGAGCCACCCTGACA
GTGGGGAACAGACAGTCCGCTGTCGTGGCCGGGGCATGCCCCAGCCGAACATCATCTGGTCTGCCTGCAG
AGACCTCAAAAGGTGTCCACGTGAGCTGCCGCCCACGCTGCTGGGGAACAGTTCCGAAGAGGAGAGCCAG
CTGGAGACTAACGTGACGTACTGGGAGGAGGAGCAGGAGTTTGAGGTGGTGAGCACACTGCGTCTGCAGC
ACGTGGATCGGCCACTGTCGGTGCGCTGCACGCTGCGCAACGCTGTGGGCCAGGACACGCAGGAGGTCAT
CGTGGTGCCACACTCCTTGCCCTTTAAGGTGGTGGTGATCTCAGCCATCCTGGCCCTGGTGGTGCTCACC
ATCATCTCCCTTATCATCCTCATCATGCTTTGGCAGAAGAAGCCACGTTACGAGATCCGATGGAAGGTGA
TTGAGTCTGTGAGCTCTGACGGCCATGAGTACATCTACGTGGACCCCATGCAGCTGCCCTATGACTCCAC
GTGGGAGCTGCCGCGGGACCAGCTTGTGCTGGGACGCACCCTCGGCTCTGGGGCCTTTGGGCAGGTGGTG
GAGGCCACGGCTCATGGCCTGAGCCATTCTCAGGCCACGATGAAAGTGGCCGTCAAGATGCTTAAATCCA
CAGCCCGCAGCAGTGAGAAGCAAGCCCTTATGTCGGAGCTGAAGATCATGAGTCACCTTGGGCCCCACCT
GAACGTGGTCAACCTGTTGGGGGCCTGCACCAAAGGAGGACCCATCTATATCATCACTGAGTACTGCCGC
TACGGAGACCTGGTGGACTACCTGCACCGCAACAAACACACCTTCCTGCAGCACCACTCCGACAAGCGCC
GCCCGCCCAGCGCGGAGCTCTACAGCAATGCTCTGCCCGTTGGGCTCCCCCTGCCCAGCCATGTGTCCTT
GACCGGGGAGAGCGACGGTGGCTACATGGACATGAGCAAGGACGAGTCGGTGGACTATGTGCCCATGCTG
GACATGAAAGGAGACGTCAAATATGCAGACATCGAGTCCTCCAACTACATGGCCCCTTACGATAACTACG
TTCCCTCTGCCCCTGAGAGGACCTGCCGAGCAACTTTGATCAACGAGTCTCCAGTGCTAAGCTACATGGA
CCTCGTGGGCTTCAGCTACCAGGTGGCCAATGGCATGGAGTTTCTGGCCTCCAAGAACTGCGTCCACAGA
GACCTGGCGGCTAGGAACGTGCTCATCTGTGAAGGCAAGCTGGTCAAGATCTGTGACTTTGGCCTGGCTC
GAGACATCATGCGGGACTCGAATTACATCTCCAAAGGCAGCACCTTTTTGCCTTTAAAGTGGATGGCTCC
GGAGAGCATCTTCAACAGCCTCTACACCACCCTGAGCGACGTGTGGTCCTTCGGGATCCTGCTCTGGGAG
ATCTTCACCTTGGGTGGCACCCCTTACCCAGAGCTGCCCATGAACGAGCAGTTCTACAATGCCATCAAAC
GGGGTTACCGCATGGCCCAGCCTGCCCATGCCTCCGACGAGATCTATGAGATCATGCAGAAGTGCTGGGA
AGAGAAGTTTGAGATTCGGCCCCCCTTCTCCCAGCTGGTGCTGCTTCTCGAGAGACTGTTGGGCGAAGGT
TACAAAAAGAAGTACCAGCAGGTGGATGAGGAGTTTCTGAGGAGTGACCACCCAGCCATCCTTCGGTCCC
AGGCCCGCTTGCCTGGGTTCCATGGCCTCCGATCTCCCCTGGACACCAGCTCCGTCCTCTATACTGCCGT
GCAGCCCAATGAGGGTGACAACGACTATATCATCCCCCTGCCTGACCCCAAACCCGAGGTTGCTGACGAG
GGCCCACTGGAGGGTTCCCCCAGCCTAGCCAGCTCCACCCTGAATGAAGTCAACACCTCCTCAACCATCT
CCTGTGACAGCCCCCTGGAGCCCCAGGACGAACCAGAGCCAGAGCCCCAGCTTGAGCTCCAGGTGGAGCC
GGAGCCAGAGCTGGAACAGTTGCCGGATTCGGGGTGCCCTGCGCCTCGGGCGGAAGCAGAGGATAGCTTC
CTGTCAACTTTCTTGTACAAAGTTGGCATTATAGGAAAGCATTGCTTATCAATTTGTTGCAACGAACAGG
TCACTATCAGTCAAAATAAAATCATTATTTGCATGCAAGCTTAGATCCTCTAGACCAGCCAGGACAGAAA
TGCCTCGACTTCGCTGCTACCCAAGGTTGCCGGGTGACGCACACCGTGGAAACGGATGAAGGCACGAACC
CAGTGGACATAAGCCTGTTCGGTTCGTAAGCTGTAATGCAAGTAGCGTATGCGCTCACGCAACTGGTCCA
GAACCTTGACCGAACGCAGCGGTGGTAACGGCGCAGTGGCGGTTTTCATGGCTTGTTATGACTGTTTTTT
TGGGGTACAGTCTATGCCTCGGGCATCCAAGCAGCAAGCGCGTTACGCCGTGGGTCGATGTTTGATGTTA
TGGAGCAGCAACGATGTTACGCAGCAGGGCAGTCGCCCTAAAACAAAGTTAAACATTATGAGGGAAGCGG
TGATCGCCGAAGTATCGACTCAACTATCAGAGGTAGTTGGCGTCATCGAGCGCCATCTCGAACCGACGTT
GCTGGCCGTACATTTGTACGGCTCCGCAGTGGATGGCGGCCTGAAGCCACACAGTGATATTGATTTGCTG
GTTACGGTGACCGTAAGGCTTGATGAAACAACGCGGCGAGCTTTGATCAACGACCTTTTGGAAACTTCGG
CTTCCCCTGGAGAGAGCGAGATTCTCCGCGCTGTAGAAGTCACCATTGTTGTGCACGACGACATCATTCC
GTGGCGTTATCCAGCTAAGCGCGAACTGCAATTTGGAGAATGGCAGCGCAATGACATTCTTGCAGGTATC
TTCGAGCCAGCCACGATCGACATTGATCTGGCTATCTTGCTGACAAAAGCAAGAGAACATAGCGTTGCCT
TGGTAGGTCCAGCGGCGGAGGAACTCTTTGATCCGGTTCCTGAACAGGATCTATTTGAGGCGCTAAATGA
AACCTTAACGCTATGGAACTCGCCGCCCGACTGGGCTGGCGATGAGCGAAATGTAGTGCTTACGTTGTCC
CGCATTTGGTACAGCGCAGTAACCGGCAAAATCGCGCCGAAGGATGTCGCTGCCGACTGGGCAATGGAGC
GCCTGCCGGCCCAGTATCAGCCCGTCATACTTGAAGCTAGACAGGCTTATCTTGGACAAGAAGAAGATCG
CTTGGCCTCGCGCGCAGATCAGTTGGAAGAATTTGTCCACTACGTGAAAGGCGAGATCACCAAGGTAGTC
GGCAAATAACCCTCGAGCCACCCATGACCAAAATCCCTTAACGTGAGTTACGCGTCGTTCCACTGAGCGT
CAGACCCCGTAGAAAAGATCAAAGGATCTTCTTGAGATCCTTTTTTTCTGCGCGTAATCTGCTGCTTGCA
AACAAAAAAACCACCGCTACCAGCGGTGGTTTGTTTGCCGGATCAAGAGCTACCAACTCTTTTTCCGAAG
GTAACTGGCTTCAGCAGAGCGCAGATACCAAATACTGTCCTTCTAGTGTAGCCGTAGTTAGGCCACCACT
TCAAGAACTCTGTAGCACCGCCTACATACCTCGCTCTGCTAATCCTGTTACCAGTGGCTGCTGCCAGTGG
CGATAAGTCGTGTCTTACCGGGTTGGACTCAAGACGATAGTTACCGGATAAGGCGCAGCGGTCGGGCTGA
ACGGGGGGTTCGTGCACACAGCCCAGCTTGGAGCGAACGACCTACACCGAACTGAGATACCTACAGCGTG
AGCATTGAGAAAGCGCCACGCTTCCCGAAGGGAGAAAGGCGGACAGGTATCCGGTAAGCGGCAGGGTCGG
AACAGGAGAGCGCACGAGGGAGCTTCCAGGGGGAAACGCCTGGTATCTTTATAGTCCTGTCGGGTTTCGC
CACCTCTGACTTGAGCGTCGATTTTTGTGATGCTCGTCAGGGGGGCGGAGCCTATGGAAAAACGCCAGCA
ACGCGGCCTTTTTACGGTTCCTGGCCTTTTGCTGGCCTTTTGCTCACATGTTCTTTCCTGCGTTATCCCC
TGATTCTGTGGATAACCGTATTACCGCCTTTGAGTGAGCTGATACCGCTCGCCGCAGCCGAACGACCGAG
CGCAGCGAGTCAGTGAGCGAGGAAGCGGAAGAGCGCCCAATACGCAAACCGCCTCTCCCCGCGCGTTGGC
CGATTCATTAATGCAGCTGGCACGACAGGTTTCCCGACTGGAAAGCGGGCAGTGAGCGCAACGCAATTAA
TACGCGTACCGCTAGCCAGGAAGAGTTTGTAGAAACGCAAAAAGGCCATCCGTCAGGATGGCCTTCTGCT
TAGTTTGATGCCTGGCAGTTTATGGCGGGCGTCCTGCCCGCCACCCTCCGGGCCGTTGCTTCACAACGTT
CAAATCCGCTCCCGGCGGATTTGTCCTACTCAGGAGAGCGTTCACCGACAAACAACAGATAAAACGAAAG
GCCCAGTCTTCCGACTGAGCCTTTCGTTTTATTTGATGCCTGGCAGTTCCCTACTCTCGCG
Features (pLannotate 1.2.2; 11 found; start..end, strand, type, name):
     18..54      -  CDS            lacZα (fragment): LacZα fragment of β-galactosidase; lacZ fragment
     85..180     +  protein_bind   attL3: mutant version of attL; recombination site for the Gateway® LR reaction LR Clonase™
    186..3503    +  CDS            PDGFRB: PGFRB_HUMAN - Also known as PDGFR, PDGFR1. Experimental evidence at protein level: Swiss-Prot protein existence level 1. Tyrosine-protein kinase that acts as cell-surface receptor for homodimeric PDGFB and PDGFD and for heterodimers formed by PDGFA and PDGFB, and plays an essential role in the regulation of embryonic development, cell proliferation, survival, differentiation, chemotaxis and migration. Plays an essential role in blood vessel development by promoting proliferation, migration and recruitment of pericytes and smooth muscle cells to endothelial cells. Plays a role in the migration
   3508..3601    -  protein_bind   attL2 (fragment): mutant version of attL; recombination site for the Gateway® LR reaction LR Clonase™
   3716..3739    +  promoter       Pc promoter (fragment): intI1 (promoter lies within the coding sequence); class 1 integron promoter
   3915..3971    +  CDS            GmR (fragment): gentamycin acetyltransferase; aacC1; confers resistance to gentamycin
   3978..4769    +  CDS            SmR: aminoglycoside adenylyltransferase (Murphy, 1985); aadA; confers resistance to spectinomycin and streptomycin
   4862..5450    +  rep_origin     ori: high-copy-number ColE1/pMB1/pBR322/pUC origin of replication
   5633..5725    +  CDS            lacI (fragment): lac repressor; lacI; The lac repressor binds to the lac operator to inhibit transcription in E. coli. This inhibition can be relieved by adding lactose or isopropyl-β-D-thiogalactopyranoside (IPTG).
   5780..5807    -  terminator     rrnB T2 terminator: transcription terminator T2 from the E. coli rrnB gene
   5939..5982    +  terminator     rrnB T1 terminator: Escherichia coli rrnB; transcription terminator T1 from the E. coli rrnB gene
