[The description below was written by a language model from this plasmid's Addgene catalogue record and pLannotate feature annotations shown in this document.]
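Description:
R777-E158 Hs.PDGFRB-nostop is a Gateway entry clone built on the pDonor-255 backbone (about 2.7 kb) and carrying the full-length human PDGFRB open reading frame, corresponding to the NM_002609.3 transcript, for a total of roughly 6.0 kb. It is a bacterial propagation and shuttling plasmid rather than an expression vector. It replicates in E. coli from a high-copy ColE1/pUC-type origin and is selected with spectinomycin through an aadA (SmR) aminoglycoside adenylyltransferase gene. That gene lies downstream of a fragment of the class 1 integron Pc promoter and a remnant of a gentamicin resistance gene. Short lacZα and lacI fragments are backbone leftovers. The rrnB T1 and T2 terminators lie in the backbone ahead of the cloning region, where they would be expected to limit read-through transcription into the insert.

The 3,318 bp PDGFRB insert encodes the platelet-derived growth factor receptor beta, a cell-surface receptor tyrosine kinase involved in cell proliferation, migration and blood vessel development. It is flanked by attL recombination sites; the automated annotation labels these attL3 upstream and a partial attL2 downstream. No promoter driving the ORF is annotated, as expected for an entry clone. The native stop codon has been omitted, so an LR Clonase reaction into a compatible destination vector places the coding sequence in frame with a C-terminal tag or fusion partner supplied by that vector. The destination vector also provides the promoter and host-specific elements. The clone therefore serves as a source of the PDGFRB ORF for generating C-terminally fused expression constructs.
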