Addgene plasmid #70442: R777-E158 Hs.PDGFRB-nostop
Purpose: Gateway ORF clone of human PDGFRB [NM_002609.3] without stop codon (for C-terminal fusions)
Depositing lab: Dominic Esposito. Depositing organization: National Cancer Institute (NCI).
Backbone
  Vector backbone: pDonor-255
  Backbone size w/o insert (bp): 2693
  Vector type: Gateway Entry Clone
Growth in bacteria
  Bacterial resistance: Spectinomycin, 50 μg/mL
  Growth temperature: 37°C
  Growth strain: DH10B
  Copy number: High Copy
Gene/Insert
  Gene/Insert name: PDGFRB (alt name: NM_002609.3)
  Species: H. sapiens (human)
  Insert size (bp): 3318
  Entrez Gene: PDGFRB (a.k.a. CD140B, IBGC4, IMF1, JTK12, KOGS, PDGFR, PDGFR-1, PDGFR1, PENTT)
  Cloning method: Gateway Cloning
  Sequencing primers: 5′ M13F 23-mer (5'-CCCAGTCACGACGTTGTAAAACG); 3′ attLR 23-mer (5'-TAACATCAGAGATTTTGAGACAC)
Terms and licenses: Academic/Nonprofit Terms; Industry Terms: Not Available to Industry
How to cite: R777-E158 Hs.PDGFRB-nostop was a gift from Dominic Esposito (Addgene plasmid # 70442 ; http://n2t.net/addgene:70442 ; RRID:Addgene_70442)
