>Addgene plasmid #70442 | R777-E158 Hs.PDGFRB-nostop | addgene partial sequence | sequence record 132253 | pCR8_R1 5'-cgaaccgaacaggcttatgt-3'
GGTGTGCGTCACCCGGCAACCTTGGGTAGCAGCGAAGTCGAGGCATTTCTGTCCTGGCTGGTCTAGAGGA
TCTAAGCTTGCATGCAAATAATGATTTTATTTTGACTGATAGTGACCTGTTCGTTGCAACAAATTGATAA
GCAATGCTTTCCTATAATGCCAACTTTGTACAAGAAAGTTGACAGGAAGCTATCCTCTGCTTCCGCCCGA
GGCGCAGGGCACCCCGAATCCGGCAACTGTTCCAGCTCTGGCTCCGGCTCCACCTGGAGCTCAAGCTGGG
GCTCTGGCTCTGGTTCGTCCTGGGGCTCCAGGGGGCTGTCACAGGAGATGGTTGAGGAGGTGTTGACTTC
ATTCAGGGTGGAGCTGGCTAGGCTGGGGGAACCCTCCAGTGGGCCCTCGTCAGCAACCTCGGGTTTGGGG
TCAGGCAGGGGGATGATATAGTCGTTGTCACCCTCATTGGGCTGCACGGCAGTATAGAGGACGGAGCTGG
TGTCCAGGGGAGATCGGAGGCCATGGAACCCAGGCAAGCGGGCCTGGGACCGAAGGATGGCTGGGTGGTC
ACTCCTCAGAAACTCCTCATCCACCTGCTGGTACTTCTTTTTGTAACCTTCGCCCAACAGTCTCTCGAGA
AGCAGCACCAGCTGGGAGAAGGGGGGCCGAATCTCAAACTTCTCTTCCCAGCACTTCTGCATGATCTCAT
AGATCTCGTCGGAGGCATGGGCAGGCTGGGCCATGCGGTAACCCCGTTTGATGGCATTGTAGAACTGCTC
GTTCATGGGCAGCTCTGGGTAAGGGGTGCCACCCAAGGTGAAGATCTCCCAGAGCAGGATCCCGAAGGAC
CACACGTCGCTCAGGGTGGTGTAGAGGCTGTTGAAGATGCTCTCCGGAGCCATCCACTTTAAAGGCAAAA
AGGTGCTGCCTTTGGAGATGTAATTCGAGTCCCGCATGATGTCTCGAGCCAGGCCAAAGTCACAGATCTT
GACCAGCTTGCCTTCACAGATGAGCACGTTCCTAGCCGCCAGGTCTCTGTG
